Addgene plasmid #141769: TFORF0968
Purpose: Lentiviral vector for overexpressing transcription factor ORFs with unique 24-bp barcodes. Barcodes facilitate identification of transcription factors in pooled screens.
Depositing lab: Feng Zhang. Depositing organization: Broad Institute. Publication: A transcription factor atlas of directed differentiation. Joung J, Ma S, Tay T, Geiger-Schuller KR, Kirchgatterer PC, Verdine VK, Guo B, Arias-Garcia MA, Allen WE, Singh A, Kuksenko O, Abudayyeh OO, Gootenberg JS, Fu Z, Macrae RK, Buenrostro JD, Regev A, Zhang F. Cell. 2023 Jan 5;186(1):209-229.e26. doi: 10.1016/j.cell.2022.11.026. PubMed 36608654.
Backbone
  Vector backbone: pLX_TRC317
  Backbone manufacturer: Broad Institute Genetic Perturbation Platform
  Backbone size w/o insert (bp): 8264
  Vector type: Mammalian Expression, Lentiviral
  Selectable markers: Puromycin
Growth in bacteria
  Bacterial resistance: Ampicillin, 100 μg/mL
  Growth temperature: 37°C
  Growth strain: NEB Stable
  Copy number: High Copy
Gene/Insert
  Gene/Insert name: HAND1
  Species: H. sapiens (human)
  Insert size (bp): 749
  Entrez Gene: HAND1 (a.k.a. Hxt, Thing1, bHLHa27, eHand)
  Promoter: EF1a
  Cloning method: Unknown
  Sequencing primers: 5′ GGGTGGAGACTGAAGTTAGGCCAG; 3′ CACATAGCGTAAAAGGAGCAACATAG
Terms and licenses: Academic/Nonprofit Terms; Industry Terms: Not Available to Industry
Depositor comments: NM_004821,ENST00000231121 . The transcription factor ORF portion of this plasmid was synthesized by Genewiz. Please test multiple small colonies in case of plasmid recombination. To make this collection available in a timely manner, a portion of this collection was not fully sequenced by Addgene. If an Addgene verified full plasmid sequence is not available, please contact us prior to placing an order to request the full sequence.
How to cite: TFORF0968 was a gift from Feng Zhang (Addgene plasmid # 141769 ; http://n2t.net/addgene:141769 ; RRID:Addgene_141769)
