[The description below was written by a language model from this plasmid's Addgene catalogue record and pLannotate feature annotations shown in this document.]
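Description:
TFORF0968 is a third-generation-style, self-inactivating lentiviral expression plasmid built on the pLX_TRC317 backbone from the Broad Institute Genetic Perturbation Platform, carrying the human HAND1 open reading frame. HAND1 is a basic helix-loop-helix transcription factor involved in trophoblast giant cell differentiation and cardiac morphogenesis. In bacteria the plasmid is maintained by a high-copy ColE1/pUC-type origin and selected with ampicillin through the AmpR (β-lactamase) cassette. An f1 origin and remnants of a lacZα/lac promoter cloning region flanked by T7 and T3 promoters are also present. The depositor warns that recombination can occur, which is common for LTR-containing plasmids.

The viral portion runs from an RSV promoter fused to a truncated HIV-1 5' LTR, which drives Tat-independent production of genomic RNA in packaging cells. It continues through the Ψ packaging signal with a gag fragment, the RRE for Rev-dependent nuclear export, and a cPPT/CTS, and ends at a ΔU3 3' LTR followed by an SV40 polyadenylation signal. Within this unit, an SV40 early promoter/origin drives puromycin N-acetyltransferase for selection of transduced mammalian cells. A separate EF-1α promoter constitutively expresses HAND1, with a downstream WPRE to enhance transcript stability and expression. According to the catalogue entry, each construct in this collection carries a unique 24-bp barcode, but the feature table does not annotate it. The short region between the ORF and the WPRE is annotated only as a U6 promoter fragment. The plasmid belongs to a barcoded transcription factor ORF library used for overexpression and pooled screening, where barcode readout identifies which factor a cell received, for example in directed differentiation studies.
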