Features (pLannotate 1.2.2; 31 found; start..end, strand, type, name):
      5..231     +  promoter       RSV promoter: Rous sarcoma virus enhancer/promoter
    232..412     +  LTR            5' LTR (truncated): truncated 5' long terminal repeat (LTR) from HIV-1
    459..584     +  misc_feature   HIV-1 Ψ: packaging signal of human immunodeficiency virus type 1
    568..931     +  CDS            HIV-1 gag (fragment): gag protein from human immunodeficiency virus 1; gag
   1077..1310    +  misc_feature   RRE: The Rev response element (RRE) of HIV-1 allows for Rev-dependent mRNA export from the nucleus to the cytoplasm.
   1687..1713    +  CDS            Rev (fragment): human immunodeficiency virus 1 (HIV-1) Rev protein; rev; enhances nuclear export of unspliced and incompletely spliced viral mRNAs
   1720..1743    +  promoter       SV40 promoter (fragment): SV40 early promoter
   1744..1815    +  promoter       SV40 promoter (fragment): SV40 enhancer and early promoter
   1839..1974    +  rep_origin     SV40 ori: SV40 origin of replication
   2020..2616    +  CDS            PuroR (fragment): puromycin N-acetyltransferase; pac from Streptomyces; confers resistance to puromycin
   2665..2782    +  misc_feature   cPPT/CTS: central polypurine tract and central termination sequence of HIV-1
   2847..2913    +  CDS            small t antigen (fragment): SV40 (simian virus 40) small t antigen
   2920..4098    +  promoter       EF-1α promoter: strong constitutive promoter for human elongation factor EF-1α
   4115..4759    +  CDS            HAND1: HAND1_HUMAN - Also known as BHLHA27, EHAND. Experimental evidence at protein level: Swiss-Prot protein existence level 1. Transcription factor that plays an essential role in both trophoblast giant cell differentiation and in cardiac morphogenesis (By similarity). Binds the DNA sequence 5'-NRTCTG-3' (non-canonical E-box) (By similarity). Acts as a transcriptional repressor of SOX15 (By similarity). In the adult, could be required for ongoing expression of cardiac-specific genes (PubMed:9931445). From Homo sapiens (Human).
   4775..4828    +  promoter       U6 promoter (fragment): RNA polymerase III promoter for human U6 snRNA
   4870..5458    +  misc_feature   WPRE: woodchuck hepatitis virus posttranscriptional regulatory element
   5509..5528    +  misc_feature   cPPT/CTS (fragment): central polypurine tract and central termination sequence of HIV-1
   5530..5763    +  LTR            3' LTR (ΔU3): self-inactivating 3' long terminal repeat (LTR) from HIV-1
   5841..5962    +  polyA_signal   SV40 poly(A) signal: SV40 polyadenylation signal
   6002..6137    +  rep_origin     SV40 ori: SV40 origin of replication
   6158..6176    -  promoter       T7 promoter: promoter for bacteriophage T7 RNA polymerase
   6184..6339    +  CDS            lacZα (fragment): LacZα fragment of β-galactosidase; lacZ fragment
   6344..6772    +  rep_origin     f1 ori (sequence partly withheld): f1 bacteriophage origin of replication; arrow indicates direction of (+) strand synthesis
   6825..6929    +  promoter       AmpR promoter: bla
   6930..7790    +  CDS            AmpR: β-lactamase; bla; confers resistance to ampicillin, carbenicillin, and related antibiotics
   7961..8549    +  rep_origin     ori: high-copy-number ColE1/pMB1/pBR322/pUC origin of replication
   8732..8824    +  CDS            lacI (fragment): lac repressor; lacI; The lac repressor binds to the lac operator to inhibit transcription in E. coli. This inhibition can be relieved by adding lactose or isopropyl-β-D-thiogalactopyranoside (IPTG).
   8837..8858    +  protein_bind   CAP binding site: CAP binding activates transcription in the presence of cAMP. E. coli catabolite activator protein
   8873..8903    +  promoter       lac promoter: promoter for the E. coli lac operon
   8911..8927    +  protein_bind   lac operator: The lac repressor binds to the lac operator to inhibit transcription in E. coli. This inhibition can be relieved by adding lactose or isopropyl-β-D-thiogalactopyranoside (IPTG). lac repressor encoded by lacI
   8972..8990    +  promoter       T3 promoter: promoter for bacteriophage T3 RNA polymerase
>Addgene plasmid #141769 | TFORF0968 | addgene full sequence | sequence record 415100 | Addgene NGS Result
TTAATGTAGTCTTATGCAATACTCTTGTAGTCTTGCAACATGGTAACGATGAGTTAGCAACATGCCTTAC
AAGGAGAGAAAAAGCACCGTGCATGCCGATTGGTGGAAGTAAGGTGGTACGATCGTGCCTTATTAGGAAG
GCAACAGACGGGTCTGACATGGATTGGACGAACCACTGAATTGCCGCATTGCAGAGATATTGTATTTAAG
TGCCTAGCTCGATACATAAACGGGTCTCTCTGGTTAGACCAGATCTGAGCCTGGGAGCTCTCTGGCTAAC
TAGGGAACCCACTGCTTAAGCCTCAATAAAGCTTGCCTTGAGTGCTTCAAGTAGTGTGTGCCCGTCTGTT
GTGTGACTCTGGTAACTAGAGATCCCTCAGACCCTTTTAGTCAGTGTGGAAAATCTCTAGCAGTGGCGCC
CGAACAGGGACTTGAAAGCGAAAGGGAAACCAGAGGAGCTCTCTCGACGCAGGACTCGGCTTGCTGAAGC
GCGCACGGCAAGAGGCGAGGGGCGGCGACTGGTGAGTACGCCAAAAATTTTGACTAGCGGAGGCTAGAAG
GAGAGAGATGGGTGCGAGAGCGTCAGTATTAAGCGGGGGAGAATTAGATCGCGATGGGAAAAAATTCGGT
TAAGGCCAGGGGGAAAGAAAAAATATAAATTAAAACATATAGTATGGGCAAGCAGGGAGCTAGAACGATT
CGCAGTTAATCCTGGCCTGTTAGAAACATCAGAAGGCTGTAGACAAATACTGGGACAGCTACAACCATCC
CTTCAGACAGGATCAGAAGAACTTAGATCATTATATAATACAGTAGCAACCCTCTATTGTGTGCATCAAA
GGATAGAGATAAAAGACACCAAGGAAGCTTTAGACAAGATAGAGGAAGAGCAAAACAAAAGTAAGACCAC
CGCACAGCAAGCGGCCGCTGATCTTCAGACCTGGAGGAGGAGATATGAGGGACAATTGGAGAAGTGAATT
ATATAAATATAAAGTAGTAAAAATTGAACCATTAGGAGTAGCACCCACCAAGGCAAAGAGAAGAGTGGTG
CAGAGAGAAAAAAGAGCAGTGGGAATAGGAGCTTTGTTCCTTGGGTTCTTGGGAGCAGCAGGAAGCACTA
TGGGCGCAGCGTCAATGACGCTGACGGTACAGGCCAGACAATTATTGTCTGGTATAGTGCAGCAGCAGAA
CAATTTGCTGAGGGCTATTGAGGCGCAACAGCATCTGTTGCAACTCACAGTCTGGGGCATCAAGCAGCTC
CAGGCAAGAATCCTGGCTGTGGAAAGATACCTAAAGGATCAACAGCTCCTGGGGATTTGGGGTTGCTCTG
GAAAACTCATTTGCACCACTGCTGTGCCTTGGAATGCTAGTTGGAGTAATAAATCTCTGGAACAGATTTG
GAATCACACGACCTGGATGGAGTGGGACAGAGAAATTAACAATTACACAAGCTTAATACACTCCTTAATT
GAAGAATCGCAAAACCAGCAAGAAAAGAATGAACAAGAATTATTGGAATTAGATAAATGGGCAAGTTTGT
GGAATTGGTTTAACATAACAAATTGGCTGTGGTATATAAAATTATTCATAATGATAGTAGGAGGCTTGGT
AGGTTTAAGAATAGTTTTTGCTGTACTTTCTATAGTGAATAGAGTTAGGCAGGGATATTCACCATTATCG
TTTCAGACCCACCTCCCAACCCCGAGGGGACCCATGCATTGCATCTCAATTAGTCAGCAACCAGGTGTGG
AAAGTCCCCAGGCTCCCCAGCAGGCAGAAGTATGCAAAGCATGCGTCTCAATTAGTCAGCAACCATAGTC
CCGCCCCTAACTCCGCCCATCCCGCCCCTAACTCCGCCCAGTTCCGCCCATTCTCCGCCCCATGGCTGAC
TAATTTTTTTTATTTATGCAGAGGCCGAGGCCGCCTCGGCCTCTGAGCTATTCCAGAAGTAGTGAGGAGG
CTTTTTTGGAGGCCTAGGCTTTTGCAAAAAGCTTTCTAGAGGTACCACCGGAGCTTACCATGACCGAGTA
CAAGCCCACGGTGCGCCTCGCCACCCGCGACGACGTCCCCAGGGCCGTACGCACCCTCGCCGCCGCGTTC
GCCGACTACCCCGCCACGCGCCACACCGTCGATCCGGACCGCCACATCGAGCGGGTCACCGAGCTGCAAG
AACTCTTCCTCACGCGCGTCGGGCTCGACATCGGCAAGGTGTGGGTCGCGGACGACGGCGCCGCCGTGGC
GGTCTGGACCACGCCGGAGAGCGTCGAAGCGGGGGCGGTGTTCGCCGAGATCGGCCCGCGCATGGCCGAG
TTGAGCGGTTCCCGGCTGGCCGCGCAGCAACAGATGGAAGGCCTCCTGGCGCCGCACCGGCCCAAGGAGC
CCGCGTGGTTCCTGGCCACCGTCGGCGTCTCGCCCGACCACCAGGGCAAGGGTCTGGGCAGCGCCGTCGT
GCTCCCCGGAGTGGAGGCGGCCGAGCGCGCCGGGGTGCCCGCCTTCCTGGAGACCTCCGCGCCCCGCAAC
CTCCCCTTCTACGAGCGGCTCGGCTTCACCGTCACCGCCGACGTCGAGGTGCCCGAAGGACCGCGCACCT
GGTGCATGACCCGCAAGCCCGGTGCCAGTTAACGAATTCTAGATCTTGAGACAAATGGCAGTATTCATCC
ACAATTTTAAAAGAAAAGGGGGGATTGGGGGGTACAGTGCAGGGGAAAGAATAGTAGACATAATAGCAAC
AGACATACAAACTAAAGAATTACAAAAACAAATTACAAAAATTCAAAATTTTCGGGTTTATTACAGGGAC
AGCAGAGATCCACTTTGGCGCCGGCTCGAGGCCTGCAGGTGCAAAGATGGATAAAGTTTTAAACAGAGAG
GAATCTTTGCAGCTAATGGACCTTCTAGGTCTTGAAAGGAGTGGGAATTGGCTCCGGTGCCCGTCAGTGG
GCAGAGCGCACATCGCCCACAGTCCCCGAGAAGTTGGGGGGAGGGGTCGGCAATTGAACCGGTGCCTAGA
GAAGGTGGCGCGGGGTAAACTGGGAAAGTGATGTCGTGTACTGGCTCCGCCTTTTTCCCGAGGGTGGGGG
AGAACCGTATATAAGTGCAGTAGTCGCCGTGAACGTTCTTTTTCGCAACGGGTTTGCCGCCAGAACACAG
GTAAGTGCCGTGTGTGGTTCCCGCGGGCCTGGCCTCTTTACGGGTTATGGCCCTTGCGTGCCTTGAATTA
CTTCCACCTGGCTGCAGTACGTGATTCTTGATCCCGAGCTTCGGGTTGGAAGTGGGTGGGAGAGTTCGAG
GCCTTGCGCTTAAGGAGCCCCTTCGCCTCGTGCTTGAGTTGAGGCCTGGCCTGGGCGCTGGGGCCGCCGC
GTGCGAATCTGGTGGCACCTTCGCGCCTGTCTCGCTGCTTTCGATAAGTCTCTAGCCATTTAAAATTTTT
GATGACCTGCTGCGACGCTTTTTTTCTGGCAAGATAGTCTTGTAAATGCGGGCCAAGATCTGCACACTGG
TATTTCGGTTTTTGGGGCCGCGGGCGGCGACGGGGCCCGTGCGTCCCAGCGCACATGTTCGGCGAGGCGG
GGCCTGCGAGCGCGGCCACCGAGAATCGGACGGGGGTAGTCTCAAGCTGGCCGGCCTGCTCTGGTGCCTG
GCCTCGCGCCGCCGTGTATCGCCCCGCCCTGGGCGGCAAGGCTGGCCCGGTCGGCACCAGTTGCGTGAGC
GGAAAGATGGCCGCTTCCCGGCCCTGCTGCAGGGAGCTCAAAATGGAGGACGCGGCGCTCGGGAGAGCGG
GCGGGTGAGTCACCCACACAAAGGAAAAGGGCCTTTCCGTCCTCAGCCGTCGCTTCATGTGACTCCACGG
AGTACCGGGCGCCGTCCAGGCACCTCGATTAGTTCTCGAGCTTTTGGAGTACGTCGTCTTTAGGTTGGGG
GGAGGGGTTTTATGCGATGGAGTTTCCCCACACTGAGTGGGTGGAGACTGAAGTTAGGCCAGCTTGGCAC
TTGATGTAATTCTCCTTGGAATTTGCCCTTTTTGAGTTTGGATCTTGGTTCATTCTCAAGCCTCAGACAG
TGGTTCAAAGTTTTTTTCTTCCATTTCAGGTGTCGTGAGGCTAGCACCGCCACCATGAACCTCGTGGGCA
GCTACGCACACCATCACCACCATCACCACCCGCACCCTGCGCACCCCATGCTCCACGAACCCTTCCTCTT
CGGTCCGGCCTCGCGCTGTCATCAGGAAAGGCCCTACTTCCAGAGCTGGCTGCTGAGCCCGGCTGACGCT
GCCCCGGACTTCCCTGCGGGCGGGCCGCCGCCCGCGGCCGCTGCAGCCGCCACCGCCTATGGTCCTGACG
CCAGGCCTGGGCAGAGCCCCGGGCGGCTGGAGGCGCTTGGCGGCCGTCTTGGCCGGCGGAAAGGCTCAGG
ACCCAAGAAGGAGCGGAGACGCACTGAGAGCATTAACAGCGCATTCGCGGAGTTGCGCGAGTGCATCCCC
AACGTGCCGGCCGACACCAAGCTCTCCAAGATCAAGACTCTGCGCCTAGCCACCAGCTACATCGCCTACC
TGATGGACGTGCTGGCCAAGGATGCACAGTCTGGCGATCCCGAGGCCTTCAAGGCTGAACTCAAGAAGGC
GGATGGCGGCCGTGAGAGCAAGCGGAAAAGGGAGCTGCAGCAGCACGAAGGTTTTCCTCCTGCCCTGGGC
CCAGTCGAGAAGAGGATTAAAGGACGCACCGGCTGGCCGCAGCAAGTCTGGGCGCTGGAGTTAAACCAGT
AGTAATGAACTAGTCCGTAACTTGAAAGTATTTCGATTTCTTGGCTTTATATATCTTGTGGAAAGGACGA
TCGGTACCAGAGTCGAAGCCGTTGACGCGTTAAGTCGACAATCAACCTCTGGATTACAAAATTTGTGAAA
GATTGACTGGTATTCTTAACTATGTTGCTCCTTTTACGCTATGTGGATACGCTGCTTTAATGCCTTTGTA
TCATGCTATTGCTTCCCGTATGGCTTTCATTTTCTCCTCCTTGTATAAATCCTGGTTGCTGTCTCTTTAT
GAGGAGTTGTGGCCCGTTGTCAGGCAACGTGGCGTGGTGTGCACTGTGTTTGCTGACGCAACCCCCACTG
GTTGGGGCATTGCCACCACCTGTCAGCTCCTTTCCGGGACTTTCGCTTTCCCCCTCCCTATTGCCACGGC
GGAACTCATCGCCGCCTGCCTTGCCCGCTGCTGGACAGGGGCTCGGCTGTTGGGCACTGACAATTCCGTG
GTGTTGTCGGGGAAATCATCGTCCTTTCCTTGGCTGCTCGCCTGTGTTGCCACCTGGATTCTGCGCGGGA
CGTCCTTCTGCTACGTCCCTTCGGCCCTCAATCCAGCGGACCTTCCTTCCCGCGGCCTGCTGCCGGCTCT
GCGGCCTCTTCCGCGTCTTCGCCTTCGCCCTCAGACGAGTCGGATCTCCCTTTGGGCCGCCTCCCCGCGT
CGACTTTAAGACCAATGACTTACAAGGCAGCTGTAGATCTTAGCCACTTTTTAAAAGAAAAGGGGGGACT
GGAAGGGCTAATTCACTCCCAACGAAGACAAGATCTGCTTTTTGCTTGTACTGGGTCTCTCTGGTTAGAC
CAGATCTGAGCCTGGGAGCTCTCTGGCTAACTAGGGAACCCACTGCTTAAGCCTCAATAAAGCTTGCCTT
GAGTGCTTCAAGTAGTGTGTGCCCGTCTGTTGTGTGACTCTGGTAACTAGAGATCCCTCAGACCCTTTTA
GTCAGTGTGGAAAATCTCTAGCAGTACGTATAGTAGTTCATGTCATCTTATTATTCAGTATTTATAACTT
GCAAAGAAATGAATATCAGAGAGTGAGAGGAACTTGTTTATTGCAGCTTATAATGGTTACAAATAAAGCA
ATAGCATCACAAATTTCACAAATAAAGCATTTTTTTCACTGCATTCTAGTTGTGGTTTGTCCAAACTCAT
CAATGTATCTTATCATGTCTGGCTCTAGCTATCCCGCCCCTAACTCCGCCCATCCCGCCCCTAACTCCGC
CCAGTTCCGCCCATTCTCCGCCCCATGGCTGACTAATTTTTTTTATTTATGCAGAGGCCGAGGCCGCCTC
GGCCTCTGAGCTATTCCAGAAGTAGTGAGGAGGCTTTTTTGGAGGCCTAGGGACGTACCCAATTCGCCCT
ATAGTGAGTCGTATTACGCGCGCTCACTGGCCGTCGTTTTACAACGTCGTGACTGGGAAAACCCTGGCGT
TACCCAACTTAATCGCCTTGCAGCACATCCCCCTTTCGCCAGCTGGCGTAATAGCGAAGAGGCCCGCACC
GATCGCCCTTCCCAACAGTTGCGCAGCCTGAATGGCGAATGGG
[124 nt withheld, positions 6344-6467]
C
[91 nt withheld, positions 6469-6559]
A
[49 nt withheld, positions 6561-6609]
CCTTTGACGTTGGAGTCCACGTTCTTT
[37 nt withheld, positions 6637-6673]
ACCCTATCTCGGTCTATTCTTTTGATTTATAAGGGATTTTGCCGATTTCGGCCTATTGGTTAAAAAATGA
GCTGATTTAACAAAAATTTAACGCGAATTTTAACAAAATATTAACGCTTACAATTTAGGTGGCACTTTTC
GGGGAAATGTGCGCGGAACCCCTATTTGTTTATTTTTCTAAATACATTCAAATATGTATCCGCTCATGAG
ACAATAACCCTGATAAATGCTTCAATAATATTGAAAAAGGAAGAGTATGAGTATTCAACATTTCCGTGTC
GCCCTTATTCCCTTTTTTGCGGCATTTTGCCTTCCTGTTTTTGCTCACCCAGAAACGCTGGTGAAAGTAA
AAGATGCTGAAGATCAGTTGGGTGCACGAGTGGGTTACATCGAACTGGATCTCAACAGCGGTAAGATCCT
TGAGAGTTTTCGCCCCGAAGAACGTTTTCCAATGATGAGCACTTTTAAAGTTCTGCTATGTGGCGCGGTA
TTATCCCGTATTGACGCCGGGCAAGAGCAACTCGGTCGCCGCATACACTATTCTCAGAATGACTTGGTTG
AGTACTCACCAGTCACAGAAAAGCATCTTACGGATGGCATGACAGTAAGAGAATTATGCAGTGCTGCCAT
AACCATGAGTGATAACACTGCGGCCAACTTACTTCTGACAACGATCGGAGGACCGAAGGAGCTAACCGCT
TTTTTGCACAACATGGGGGATCATGTAACTCGCCTTGATCGTTGGGAACCGGAGCTGAATGAAGCCATAC
CAAACGACGAGCGTGACACCACGATGCCTGTAGCAATGGCAACAACGTTGCGCAAACTATTAACTGGCGA
ACTACTTACTCTAGCTTCCCGGCAACAATTAATAGACTGGATGGAGGCGGATAAAGTTGCAGGACCACTT
CTGCGCTCGGCCCTTCCGGCTGGCTGGTTTATTGCTGATAAATCTGGAGCCGGTGAGCGTGGGTCTCGCG
GTATCATTGCAGCACTGGGGCCAGATGGTAAGCCCTCCCGTATCGTAGTTATCTACACGACGGGGAGTCA
GGCAACTATGGATGAACGAAATAGACAGATCGCTGAGATAGGTGCCTCACTGATTAAGCATTGGTAACTG
TCAGACCAAGTTTACTCATATATACTTTAGATTGATTTAAAACTTCATTTTTAATTTAAAAGGATCTAGG
TGAAGATCCTTTTTGATAATCTCATGACCAAAATCCCTTAACGTGAGTTTTCGTTCCACTGAGCGTCAGA
CCCCGTAGAAAAGATCAAAGGATCTTCTTGAGATCCTTTTTTTCTGCGCGTAATCTGCTGCTTGCAAACA
AAAAAACCACCGCTACCAGCGGTGGTTTGTTTGCCGGATCAAGAGCTACCAACTCTTTTTCCGAAGGTAA
CTGGCTTCAGCAGAGCGCAGATACCAAATACTGTTCTTCTAGTGTAGCCGTAGTTAGGCCACCACTTCAA
GAACTCTGTAGCACCGCCTACATACCTCGCTCTGCTAATCCTGTTACCAGTGGCTGCTGCCAGTGGCGAT
AAGTCGTGTCTTACCGGGTTGGACTCAAGACGATAGTTACCGGATAAGGCGCAGCGGTCGGGCTGAACGG
GGGGTTCGTGCACACAGCCCAGCTTGGAGCGAACGACCTACACCGAACTGAGATACCTACAGCGTGAGCT
ATGAGAAAGCGCCACGCTTCCCGAAGGGAGAAAGGCGGACAGGTATCCGGTAAGCGGCAGGGTCGGAACA
GGAGAGCGCACGAGGGAGCTTCCAGGGGGAAACGCCTGGTATCTTTATAGTCCTGTCGGGTTTCGCCACC
TCTGACTTGAGCGTCGATTTTTGTGATGCTCGTCAGGGGGGCGGAGCCTATGGAAAAACGCCAGCAACGC
GGCCTTTTTACGGTTCCTGGCCTTTTGCTGGCCTTTTGCTCACATGTTCTTTCCTGCGTTATCCCCTGAT
TCTGTGGATAACCGTATTACCGCCTTTGAGTGAGCTGATACCGCTCGCCGCAGCCGAACGACCGAGCGCA
GCGAGTCAGTGAGCGAGGAAGCGGAAGAGCGCCCAATACGCAAACCGCCTCTCCCCGCGCGTTGGCCGAT
TCATTAATGCAGCTGGCACGACAGGTTTCCCGACTGGAAAGCGGGCAGTGAGCGCAACGCAATTAATGTG
AGTTAGCTCACTCATTAGGCACCCCAGGCTTTACACTTTATGCTTCCGGCTCGTATGTTGTGTGGAATTG
TGAGCGGATAACAATTTCACACAGGAAACAGCTATGACCATGATTACGCCAAGCGCGCAATTAACCCTCA
CTAAAGGGAACAAAAGCTGGAGCTGCAAGC
