>Addgene plasmid #141769 | TFORF0968 | depositor partial sequence | sequence record 277444 | Insert
ACCGCCACCATGAACCTCGTGGGCAGCTACGCACACCATCACCACCATCACCACCCGCACCCTGCGCACC
CCATGCTCCACGAACCCTTCCTCTTCGGTCCGGCCTCGCGCTGTCATCAGGAAAGGCCCTACTTCCAGAG
CTGGCTGCTGAGCCCGGCTGACGCTGCCCCGGACTTCCCTGCGGGCGGGCCGCCGCCCGCGGCCGCTGCA
GCCGCCACCGCCTATGGTCCTGACGCCAGGCCTGGGCAGAGCCCCGGGCGGCTGGAGGCGCTTGGCGGCC
GTCTTGGCCGGCGGAAAGGCTCAGGACCCAAGAAGGAGCGGAGACGCACTGAGAGCATTAACAGCGCATT
CGCGGAGTTGCGCGAGTGCATCCCCAACGTGCCGGCCGACACCAAGCTCTCCAAGATCAAGACTCTGCGC
CTAGCCACCAGCTACATCGCCTACCTGATGGACGTGCTGGCCAAGGATGCACAGTCTGGCGATCCCGAGG
CCTTCAAGGCTGAACTCAAGAAGGCGGATGGCGGCCGTGAGAGCAAGCGGAAAAGGGAGCTGCAGCAGCA
CGAAGGTTTTCCTCCTGCCCTGGGCCCAGTCGAGAAGAGGATTAAAGGACGCACCGGCTGGCCGCAGCAA
GTCTGGGCGCTGGAGTTAAACCAGTAGTAATGAACTAGTCCGTAACTTGAAAGTATTTCGATTTCTTGGC
TTTATATATCTTGTGGAAAGGACGATCGGTACCAGAGTCGAAGCCGTTG
