>Addgene plasmid #141769 | TFORF0968 | depositor partial sequence | sequence record 277445 | Barcode
TCGGTACCAGAGTCGAAGCCGTTG
